Addgene plasmid #20268: pCMV-FLAG-SIRT7
Depositing lab: Leonard Guarente. Depositing organization: Massachusetts Institute of Technology. Publication: Mammalian Sir2 homolog SIRT7 is an activator of RNA polymerase I transcription. Ford E, Voit R, Liszt G, Magin C, Grummt I, Guarente L. Genes Dev. 2006 May 1. 20(9):1075-80. 10.1101/gad.1399706 PubMed 16618798.
Backbone
  Vector backbone: pCMV-Tag-4a
  Backbone manufacturer: Stratagene
  Backbone size w/o insert (bp): 4300
  Vector type: Mammalian Expression
  Selectable markers: Neomycin (select with G418)
Growth in bacteria
  Bacterial resistance: Kanamycin, 50 μg/mL
  Growth temperature: 37°C
  Growth strain: DH5alpha
  Copy number: High Copy
Gene/Insert
  Gene/Insert name: SIRT7
  Species: H. sapiens (human)
  Insert size (bp): 1232
  Mutation: shRNA vector
  GenBank ID: NM_016528
  Entrez Gene: SIRT7 (a.k.a. SIR2L7)
  Cloning method: Restriction Enzyme
  Sequencing primers: 5′ T3
Terms and licenses: Academic/Nonprofit Terms; Industry Terms: Not Available to Industry
How to cite: pCMV-FLAG-SIRT7 was a gift from Leonard Guarente (Addgene plasmid # 20268)
