[The description below was written by a language model from this plasmid's Addgene catalogue record.]
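Description:
pCMV-FLAG-SIRT7 is a mammalian expression plasmid built on the commercial pCMV-Tag-4a backbone (about 4.3 kb without insert), carrying a roughly 1.2 kb insert encoding human SIRT7, a member of the sirtuin (Sir2 homolog) family. As the plasmid name and backbone indicate, expression is driven by the CMV immediate-early promoter, a strong constitutive promoter in most mammalian cell lines, and the protein is produced as a FLAG epitope fusion. The pCMV-Tag-4 series is designed for C-terminal FLAG tagging, but the record itself does not state the position of the tag, so this should be checked against the sequence. The FLAG tag allows detection and immunoprecipitation of the expressed protein with anti-FLAG antibodies without the need for a SIRT7-specific reagent.

The plasmid is maintained at high copy in standard E. coli cloning strains under kanamycin selection, and it carries a neomycin resistance marker so that transfected mammalian cells can be selected with G418, making stable as well as transient expression possible. The insert was introduced by restriction enzyme cloning, though the sites used are not recorded. One catalogue field is inconsistent: the mutation entry reads "shRNA vector", which does not fit a CMV-driven, epitope-tagged cDNA expression construct and is probably an annotation error rather than a description of the insert. No feature table is provided, so individual elements cannot be confirmed. The associated publication concerns SIRT7 as an activator of RNA polymerase I transcription, consistent with use of this plasmid for overexpression, localisation and interaction studies of SIRT7 in mammalian cells.
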