>Addgene plasmid #20268 | pCMV-FLAG-SIRT7 | addgene partial sequence | sequence record 26113 | 20268 with T3
GCGGCCGCCACCATGGATTACAAGGATGACGACGATAAGGCCCGGGCGGATCCCCCGGGCTGCAGGAATT
CCGCCATGGCAGCCGGGGGTCTGAGCCGCTCCGAGCGCAAAGCGGCGGAGCGGGTCCGGAGGTTGCGGGA
GGAGCAGCAGAGGGAGCGCCTCCGCCAGGTGTCGCGCATCCTGAGGAAGGCGGCGGCGGAGCGCAGCGCC
GAGGAGGGCCGGCTGCTGGCCGAGAGCGCGGACCTGGTAACGGAGCTGCAGGGCCGGAGCCGGCGGCGCG
AGGGCCTGAAGCGGCGGCAGGAGGAGGTGTGCGACGACCCGGAGGAGCTGCGGGGGAAGGTCCGGGAGCT
GGCCAGCGCCGTCCGGAACGCCAAATACTTGGTCGTCTACACAGGCGCGGGAATCAGCACGGCAGCGTCT
ATCCCAGACTACCGGGGCCCTAATGGAGTGTGGACACTGCTTCAGAAAGGGAGAAGCGTTAGTGCTGCCG
ACCTGAGCGAGGCCGAGCCAACCCTCACCCACATGAGCATCACCCGTCTGCATGAGCAGAAGCTGGTGCA
GCATGTGGTGTCTCAGAACTGTGACGGGCTCCACCTGAGGAGTGGGCTGCCGCGCACGGCCATCTCCGAG
CTCC
