>Addgene plasmid #20268 | pCMV-FLAG-SIRT7 | addgene partial sequence | sequence record 39859 | T7 5'-TAATACGACTCACTATAGGG-3'
CTTATTAATTAAGGTACCGGGCCCCCCCTCGAGTCATCGAGCACGTGATTACGTCACTTTCTTCCTTTTT
GTGCGTTTTGTGCAGCCCCTGCCAAACCAGCCCCCTAGGATGGGGGCCGAGCTAAGCGGTGCACCCCGGT
CCCCAGGCGGGGCCTCCTCTCTGCTTCTGCACAGCGACTTCCGACTGTGGCTGCCTCCTTCACCAGCACG
CAGGGGAGTCGCCAGTGAGAAAATGGGATCCTGCCACCTGCTATAGGCGGGGATCTCCAAGCCCAGCTCG
GCCATGAGGAGCCGCATGACGTCATCACACTTCCCATGTAGCTTCAGGGCAGCCCAGTCATCCTTCGGGG
TCCACTGCAGGTTCACGATGTAAAGCTTCGGCCGCCGGCTAGGGGGCTTGGTCATGCACCAGAGGCGTGG
GTACTTCTTTAGAACCTTCAGGCTGGACCCTAGACACAGGATGGTGTCTGCTCTGCTGGCAGCCTCGGTC
GCCGCTTCCCAGTTCAGAGGCTGCCCCAACGTCCCCCTCTCCCCAAAGTGCACAATGGTGTCCCGCAGCT
GGGTCCCACACTTGTGGCAGGTCCGGCCTGTCTGGTGTCTGTGGAGGGCAGTGCGCTCCGTCACATCGAA
CACCCGCACGTACTCCCTGTTGGGAACGCAGGAGGTACAGACTTCAATGTACATGTT
